Addgene plasmid #232151: MPS1 Malassezia globosa
Purpose: MPS1 from Malassezia globosa codon optimized for S. cerevisiae in pUCIDT
Depositing lab: Mark Winey. Depositing organization: University of California, Davis. Publication: Spindle checkpoint activation by fungal orthologs of the S. cerevisiae Mps1 kinase. Fabritius A, Alonso A, Wood A, Sulthana S, Winey M. PLoS One. 2024 Mar 26;19(3):e0301084. doi: 10.1371/journal.pone.0301084. eCollection 2024. PubMed 38530809.
Backbone
  Vector backbone: pUCIDT(AMP)
  Total vector size (bp): 3466
  Vector type: Yeast Expression
Growth in bacteria
  Bacterial resistance: Ampicillin, 100 μg/mL
  Growth temperature: 37°C
  Growth strain: DH5alpha
  Copy number: Unknown
Gene/Insert
  Gene/Insert name: MPS1
  Species: Malassezia globosa
  Insert size (bp): 714
  Mutation: Likely not full protein
  Cloning method: Gene Synthesis
  Sequencing primers: 5′ M13F
Terms and licenses: Academic/Nonprofit Terms; Industry Terms: Not Available to Industry
How to cite: MPS1 Malassezia globosa was a gift from Mark Winey (Addgene plasmid # 232151 ; http://n2t.net/addgene:232151 ; RRID:Addgene_232151)
