[The description below was written by a language model from this plasmid's Addgene catalogue record and pLannotate feature annotations shown in this document.]
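Description:
MPS1 Malassezia globosa is a small (about 3.5 kb) gene-synthesis plasmid in the pUCIDT(AMP) backbone. It carries a coding sequence for the Mps1 kinase ortholog of the fungus Malassezia globosa, codon optimized for Saccharomyces cerevisiae. The backbone is a pUC-type E. coli cloning vector with a high-copy ColE1/pMB1-family origin of replication and a β-lactamase gene under its own promoter for ampicillin selection. It also contains remnants of the lac region (lac promoter, operator, CAP binding site, and fragments of lacZα and lacI) flanking the cloning site, plus short bom and rop fragments left over from pBR322-derived ancestry.

The insert is recorded as 714 bp, and the depositor notes that it is likely not the full protein. The automated annotation does not name MPS1. Instead it labels two short stretches in the insert region as fragments of the mammalian proteins CDK20 and TRIB2. These are most plausibly similarity hits to conserved kinase-domain sequence in the synthetic Mps1 coding region rather than genuine mammalian sequences.

Although the catalogue lists the vector type as yeast expression, the feature table shows no yeast promoter, terminator, replication origin or auxotrophic marker. As recorded, the plasmid appears to be a bacterial storage and source clone from which the yeast-optimized sequence would be subcloned into a suitable yeast vector. The associated work examined whether fungal orthologs of S. cerevisiae Mps1 can activate the spindle assembly checkpoint, so this construct supplies the M. globosa sequence for such cross-species functional tests.
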