Features (pLannotate 1.2.2; 12 found; start..end, strand, type, name):
     95..194     +  misc_feature   bom (fragment): basis of mobility region from pBR322
    200..354     -  CDS            lacZα (fragment): LacZα fragment of β-galactosidase; lacZ fragment
    441..566     +  CDS            CDK20 (fragment): CDK20_MACMU - Also known as CCRK, CDCH. Experimental evidence at transcript level: Swiss-Prot protein existence level 2. Required for high-level Shh responses in the developing neural tube. Together with TBC1D32, controls the structure of the primary cilium by coordinating assembly of the ciliary membrane and axoneme, allowing GLI2 to be properly activated in response to SHH signaling. Involved in cell growth. Activates CDK2, a kinase involved in the control of the cell cycle, by phosphorylating residue 'Thr-160' (By similarity). From Macaca mulatta (Rhesus macaque).
    612..752     +  CDS            TRIB2 (fragment): TRIB2_BOVIN - Experimental evidence at transcript level: Swiss-Prot protein existence level 2. Interacts with MAPK kinases and regulates activation of MAP kinases. Does not display kinase activity (By similarity). From Bos taurus (Bovine).
   1227..1243    -  protein_bind   lac operator: The lac repressor binds to the lac operator to inhibit transcription in E. coli. This inhibition can be relieved by adding lactose or isopropyl-β-D-thiogalactopyranoside (IPTG). lac repressor encoded by lacI
   1251..1281    -  promoter       lac promoter: promoter for the E. coli lac operon
   1296..1317    -  protein_bind   CAP binding site: CAP binding activates transcription in the presence of cAMP. E. coli catabolite activator protein
   1330..1422    -  CDS            lacI (fragment): lac repressor; lacI; The lac repressor binds to the lac operator to inhibit transcription in E. coli. This inhibition can be relieved by adding lactose or isopropyl-β-D-thiogalactopyranoside (IPTG).
   1605..2193    -  rep_origin     ori: high-copy-number ColE1/pMB1/pBR322/pUC origin of replication
   2364..3224    -  CDS            AmpR: β-lactamase; bla; confers resistance to ampicillin, carbenicillin, and related antibiotics
   3225..3329    -  promoter       AmpR promoter: bla
   3424..3459    +  CDS            rop (fragment): Rop protein, which maintains plasmids at low copy number; rop
>Addgene plasmid #232151 | MPS1 Malassezia globosa | addgene full sequence | sequence record 462820 | Addgene NGS Result
AGCTCCCGGAGACGGTCACAGCTTGTCTGTAAGCGGATGCCGGGAGCAGACAAGCCCGTCAGGGCGCGTC
AGCGGGTGTTGGCGGGTGTCGGGGCTGGCTTAACTATGCGGCATCAGAGCAGATTGTACTGAGAGTGCAC
CAAATGCGGTGTGAAATACCGCACAGATGCGTAAGGAGAAAATACCGCATCAGGCGCCATTCGCCATTCA
GGCTGCGCAACTGTTGGGAAGGGCGATCGGTGCGGGCCTCATCGCTATTACGCCAGCTGGCGAAAGGGGG
ATGTGCTGCAAGGCGATTAAGTTGGGTAACGCCAGGGTTTTCCCAGTCACGACGTTGTAAAACGACGGCC
AGTGCAACGCGATGACGATGGATAGCGATTCATCGATGAGCTGACCCGATCGCCGCCGCCGGAGGGTTGC
GTTTGAGACGGGCGACAGATCTCGAGATGTTAGAAGCCGTTCAGTTTATCCATGAGAAAGGTAACTTAGT
ACATACGGACCTGAAGCCCGCGAATTTCCTATTAGCGAAGGGCAGGCTAAAATTGATCGACTTTGGCATT
GCCCAGAAGATTCCAATCGGAACAATCCATATCTCAAGGGACGCAATAGTGGGGACACCAAATTACATGG
CCCCAGAAGCGATTAAAATAGCCAAAGCGCACGGTCGTCGTGTTTACAAAGCAGGTAAGGCCAGTGATGT
GTGGAGTCTAGGTTGCATTTTATACCAGATGGTCTATGGTCGTCCTCCATTTGACCGTTTCATGGGAGAA
AAGAAGTTAGAAACGATTATGGATCCGCAGCATCACATTCCCTTCCCCCCGCATAGAGTCCTGGATGATC
CCTCAAGCGAGAGGGTGGATCCGCCTATGTTAGAAGCACTAACTTCCACGCTACATTACGATGCGCAACA
AAGGGCCAGAATCCCAGCACTGCTTGAATCCGAGCTGCTGAATGACCATCTTCATGAGACTGTTACCTTG
ACTCGTAAGACATTGCGTGCCCTGGTGGCTCGTCTACGTCTGCATAGTGTGCAGGGCGAGCTGAATGAAG
ACAACGTAATCCAGTGTACGGACGTTCGTATGCGTGAGCCATGTACGCTGTGTTTCAGTGAGTCTCTTAG
CTATTTCACAAACATGCTAGGCCCTATTTCTAGAATCAGTTCTGGACCAGCGAGCTGTGCTGCGACTCGT
GGCGTAATCATGGTCATAGCTGTTTCCTGTGTGAAATTGTTATCCGCTCACAATTCCACACAACATACGA
GCCGGAAGCATAAAGTGTAAAGCCTGGGGTGCCTAATGAGTGAGCTAACTCACATTAATTGCGTTGCGCT
CACTGCCCGCTTTCCAGTCGGGAAACCTGTCGTGCCAGCTGCATTAATGAATCGGCCAACGCGCGGGGAG
AGGCGGTTTGCGTATTGGGCGCTCTTCCGCTTCCTCGCTCACTGACTCGCTGCGCTCGGTCGTTCGGCTG
CGGCGAGCGGTATCAGCTCACTCAAAGGCGGTAATACGGTTATCCACAGAATCAGGGGATAACGCAGGAA
AGAACATGTGAGCAAAAGGCCAGCAAAAGGCCAGGAACCGTAAAAAGGCCGCGTTGCTGGCGTTTTTCCA
TAGGCTCCGCCCCCCTGACGAGCATCACAAAAATCGACGCTCAAGTCAGAGGTGGCGAAACCCGACAGGA
CTATAAAGATACCAGGCGTTTCCCCCTGGAAGCTCCCTCGTGCGCTCTCCTGTTCCGACCCTGTCGCTTA
CCGGATACCTGTCCGCCTTTCTCCCTTCGGGAAGCGTGGCGCTTTCTCATAGCTCACGCTGTAGGTATCT
CAGTTCGGTGTAGGTCGTTCGCTCCAAGCTGGGCTGTGTGCACGAACCCCCCGTTCAGCCCGACCGCTGC
GCCTTATCCGGTAACTATCGTCTTGAGTCCAACCCGGTAAGACACGACTTATCGCCACTGGCAGCAGCCA
CTGGTAACAGGATTAGCAGAGCGAGGTATGTAGGCGGTGCTACAGAGTTCTTGAAGTGGTGGCCTAACTA
CGGCTACACTAGAAGAACAGTATTTGGTATCTGCGCTCTGCTGAAGCCAGTTACCTTCGGAAAAAGAGTT
GGTAGCTCTTGATCCGGCAAACAAACCACCGCTGGTAGCGGTGGTTTTTTTGTTTGCAAGCAGCAGATTA
CGCGCAGAAAAAAAGGATCTCAAGAAGATCCTTTGATCTTTTCTACGGGGTCTGACGCTCAGTGGAACGA
AAACTCACGTTAAGGGATTTTGGTCATGAGATTATCAAAAAGGATCTTCACCTAGATCCTTTTAAATTAA
AAATGAAGTTTTAAATCAATCTAAAGTATATATGAGTAAACTTGGTCTGACAGTTACCAATGCTTAATCA
GTGAGGCACCTATCTCAGCGATCTGTCTATTTCGTTCATCCATAGTTGCCTGACTCCCCGTCGTGTAGAT
AACTACGATACGGGAGGGCTTACCATCTGGCCCCAGTGCTGCAATGATACCGCGAGACCCACGCTCACCG
GCTCCAGATTTATCAGCAATAAACCAGCCAGCCGGAAGGGCCGAGCGCAGAAGTGGTCCTGCAACTTTAT
CCGCCTCCATCCAGTCTATTAATTGTTGCCGGGAAGCTAGAGTAAGTAGTTCGCCAGTTAATAGTTTGCG
CAACGTTGTTGCCATTGCTACAGGCATCGTGGTGTCACGCTCGTCGTTTGGTATGGCTTCATTCAGCTCC
GGTTCCCAACGATCAAGGCGAGTTACATGATCCCCCATGTTGTGCAAAAAAGCGGTTAGCTCCTTCGGTC
CTCCGATCGTTGTCAGAAGTAAGTTGGCCGCAGTGTTATCACTCATGGTTATGGCAGCACTGCATAATTC
TCTTACTGTCATGCCATCCGTAAGATGCTTTTCTGTGACTGGTGAGTACTCAACCAAGTCATTCTGAGAA
TAGTGTATGCGGCGACCGAGTTGCTCTTGCCCGGCGTCAATACGGGATAATACCGCGCCACATAGCAGAA
CTTTAAAAGTGCTCATCATTGGAAAACGTTCTTCGGGGCGAAAACTCTCAAGGATCTTACCGCTGTTGAG
ATCCAGTTCGATGTAACCCACTCGTGCACCCAACTGATCTTCAGCATCTTTTACTTTCACCAGCGTTTCT
GGGTGAGCAAAAACAGGAAGGCAAAATGCCGCAAAAAAGGGAATAAGGGCGACACGGAAATGTTGAATAC
TCATACTCTACCTTTTTCAATATTATTGAAGCATTTATCAGGGTTATTGTCTCATGAGCGGATACATATT
TGAATGTATTTAGAAAAATAAACAAATAGGGGTTCCGCGCACATTTCCCCGAAAAGTGCCACCTGACGTC
TAAGAAACCATTATTATCATGACATTAACCTATAAAAATAGGCGTATCACGAGGCCCTTTCGTCTCGCGC
GTTTCGGTGATGACGGTGAAAACCTCTGACACATGC
